Addgene plasmid #160621: pDGB3 alpha1 U6-26:gRNA 4 (Pnos):2.1 aptamer (GB1724)
Purpose: Target for the Nopaline Synthetase Promoter with the MS2 recognition 2.1 loop in position3' in the scaffold
Depositing lab: Diego Orzaez. Depositing organization: Agencia Estatal Consejo Superior de Investigaciones Científicas, M.P. Publication: Strong gene activation in plants with genome-wide specificity using a new orthogonal CRISPR/Cas9-based programmable transcriptional activator. Selma S, Bernabe-Orts JM, Vazquez-Vilar M, Diego-Martin B, Ajenjo M, Garcia-Carpintero V, Granell A, Orzaez D. Plant Biotechnol J. 2019 Sep;17(9):1703-1705. doi: 10.1111/pbi.13138. Epub 2019 May 23. PubMed 31034138.
Backbone
  Vector backbone: pDGB3_alpha1
  Backbone manufacturer: self-made; derived from pCambia1302 generated at the Cambia Institute
  Vector type: Plant Expression, CRISPR, Synthetic Biology
Growth in bacteria
  Bacterial resistance: Kanamycin, 50 μg/mL
  Growth temperature: 37°C
  Growth strain: DH5alpha
  Copy number: High Copy
Gene/Insert
  Gene/Insert name: U6-26:gRNA 4 (pNos): 2.1 aptamer
  gRNA/shRNA sequence: 372
  Species: Synthetic
  Insert size (bp): 2627
  Mutation: BsaI and BsmBI sites removed
  Promoter: U6-26
  Cloning method: Restriction Enzyme; 5′ cloning site BsaI (destroyed during cloning); 3′ cloning site BsaI (destroyed during cloning)
  Sequencing primers: 5′ GGTGGCAGGATATATTGTGG
Terms and licenses: Academic/Nonprofit Terms; Industry Terms: Not Available to Industry
Depositor comments: Compatible with GoldenBraid; insert can be released with BsmBI.
How to cite: pDGB3 alpha1 U6-26:gRNA 4 (Pnos):2.1 aptamer (GB1724) was a gift from Diego Orzaez (Addgene plasmid # 160621 ; http://n2t.net/addgene:160621 ; RRID:Addgene_160621)
