[The description below was written by a language model from this plasmid's Addgene catalogue record and pLannotate feature annotations shown in this document.]
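Description:
pDGB3 alpha1 U6-26:gRNA 4 (Pnos):2.1 aptamer (GB1724) is a GoldenBraid-compatible plant binary vector carrying a single guide RNA transcriptional unit for CRISPR-based transcriptional activation. The pDGB3_alpha1 backbone derives from pCambia1302 and has the usual architecture for Agrobacterium-mediated delivery. Nopaline-type left and right T-DNA border repeats flank the cargo. The pVS1 oriV, RepA and StaA functions provide replication and stable maintenance in Agrobacterium. A ColE1/pMB1-type origin with the pBR322 bom region gives high-copy propagation in E. coli. Selection in bacteria is by kanamycin through an aph(3')-Ia gene located outside the T-DNA, and no plant selectable marker is annotated within the borders.

The payload is a synthetic cassette in which the Arabidopsis U6-26 RNA polymerase III promoter drives a Streptococcus pyogenes Cas9 guide RNA directed against the nopaline synthase promoter (Pnos). The scaffold is modified to carry the "2.1" MS2 recognition aptamer at its 3' end, so that an MS2 coat protein fused to an activation domain can be recruited to a Cas9-bound target. This fits the programmable plant transcriptional activator system described in the associated publication, where Pnos presumably serves as a target promoter for testing activation. Internal BsaI and BsmBI sites were removed for GoldenBraid domestication. The unit was assembled with BsaI, which destroyed those sites, and it can be released with BsmBI for combination with other modules.

The two sequence records (depositor and NGS) differ by one nucleotide and annotate identically. In both, the annotated space between the T-DNA borders looks much smaller than the 2,627 bp insert size listed in the catalogue, a discrepancy the record does not explain.
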