Features (pLannotate 1.2.2; 12 found; start..end, strand, type, name):
    138..154     +  promoter       AtU6 promoter (fragment): consensus promoter from the three Arabidopsis U6 snRNA genes (Waibel and Filipowicz, 1990; Nekrasov et al., 2013)
    230..305     +  misc_RNA       gRNA scaffold: guide RNA scaffold for the Streptococcus pyogenes CRISPR/Cas9 system
    389..413     +  misc_feature   RB T-DNA repeat: right border repeat from nopaline C58 T-DNA
    753..1154    +  CDS            Y4CG_SINFN (fragment): Protein inferred from homology: Swiss-Prot protein existence level 3. From Sinorhizobium fredii (strain NBRC 101917 / NGR234).
   1714..2343    +  CDS            pVS1 StaA: stability protein from the Pseudomonas plasmid pVS1 (Heeb et al., 2000)
   2776..3844    +  CDS            pVS1 RepA (fragment): replication protein from the Pseudomonas plasmid pVS1 (Heeb et al., 2000)
   3910..4104    +  rep_origin     pVS1 oriV: origin of replication for the Pseudomonas plasmid pVS1 (Heeb et al., 2000)
   4307..4346    +  CDS            rop (fragment): Rop protein, which maintains plasmids at low copy number; rop
   4448..4588    +  misc_feature   bom: basis of mobility region from pBR322
   4774..5362    -  rep_origin     ori: high-copy-number ColE1/pMB1/pBR322/pUC origin of replication
   5450..6265    -  CDS            KanR: aminoglycoside phosphotransferase; aph(3')-Ia; confers resistance to kanamycin in bacteria or G418 (Geneticin®) in eukaryotes
   6698..6722    +  misc_feature   LB T-DNA repeat: left border repeat from nopaline C58 T-DNA
>Addgene plasmid #160621 | pDGB3 alpha1 U6-26:gRNA 4 (Pnos):2.1 aptamer (GB1724) | depositor full sequence | sequence record 310982 | Full Sequence
GGAGCATCTTCATTCTTAAGATATGAAGATAATCTTCAAAAGGCCCCTGGGAATCTGAAAGAAGAGAAGC
AGGCCCATTTATATGGGAAAGAACAATAGTATTTCTTATATAGGCCCATTTAAGTTGAAAACAATCTTCA
AAAGTCCCACATCGCTTAGATAAGAAAACGAAGCTGAGTTTATATACAGCTAGAGTCGAAGTAGTGATTG
CCACTGAGCCGCGGGTTTCGTTTTAGAGCTAGAAATAGCAAGTTAAAATAAGGCTAGTCCGTTATCAACT
TGAAAAAGTGGCACCGAGTCGGTGCGGGAGCACATGAGGAATCACCCATGTGCGACTCCCACAGTCACTG
GGGAGTCTTCCCTTTTTTCGCTGTCATGAGACGAATTCTGACAGGATATATTGGCGGGTAAACCTAAGAG
AAAAGAGCGTTTATTAGAATAATCGGATATTTAAAAGGGCGTGAAAAGGTTTATCCGTTCGTCCATTTGT
ATGTGCATGCCAACCACAGGGTTCCCCTCGGGATCAAAGTACTTTGATCCAACCCCTCCGCTGCTATAGT
GCAGTCGGCTTCTGACGTTCAGTGCAGCCGTCATCTGAAAACGACATGTCGCACAAGTCCTAAGTTACGC
GACAGGCTGCCGCCCTGCCCTTTTCCTGGCGTTTTCTTGTCGCGTGTTTTAGTCGCATAAAGTAGAATAC
TTGCGACTAGAACCGGAGACATTACGCCATGAACAAGAGCGCCGCCGCTGGCCTGCTGGGCTATGCCCGC
GTCAGCACCGACGACCAGGACTTGACCAACCAACGGGCCGAACTGCACGCGGCCGGCTGCACCAAGCTGT
TTTCCGAGAAGATCACCGGCACCAGGCGCGACCGCCCGGAGCTGGCCAGGATGCTTGACCACCTACGCCC
TGGCGACGTTGTGACAGTGACCAGGCTAGACCGCCTGGCCCGCAGCACCCGCGACCTACTGGACATTGCC
GAGCGCATCCAGGAGGCCGGCGCGGGCCTGCGTAGCCTGGCAGAGCCGTGGGCCGACACCACCACGCCGG
CCGGCCGCATGGTGTTGACCGTGTTCGCCGGCATTGCCGAGTTCGAGCGTTCCCTAATCATCGACCGCAC
CCGGAGCGGGCGCGAGGCCGCCAAGGCCCGAGGCGTGAAGTTTGGCCCCCGCCCTACCCTCACCCCGGCA
CAGATCGCGCACGCCCGCGAGCTGATCGACCAGGAAGGCCGCACCGTGAAAGAGGCGGCTGCACTGCTTG
GCGTGCATCGCTCGACCCTGTACCGCGCACTTGAGCGCAGCGAGGAAGTGACGCCCACCGAGGCCAGGCG
GCGCGGTGCCTTCCGTGAGGACGCATTGACCGAGGCCGACGCCCTGGCGGCCGCCGAGAATGAACGCCAA
GAGGAACAAGCATGAAACCGCACCAGGACGGCCAGGACGAACCGTTTTTCATTACCGAAGAGATCGAGGC
GGAGATGATCGCGGCCGGGTACGTGTTCGAGCCGCCCGCGCACCTCTCAACCGTGCGGCTGCATGAAATC
CTGGCCGGTTTGTCTGATGCCAAGCTGGCGGCCTGGCCGGCCAGCTTGGCCGCTGAAGAAACCGAGCGCC
GCCGTCTAAAAAGGTGATGTGTATTTGAGTAAAACAGCTTGCGTCATGCGGTCGCTGCGTATATGATCCG
ATGAGTAAATAAACAAATACGCAAGGGGAACGCATGAAGGTTATCGCTGTACTTAACCAGAAAGGCGGGT
CAGGCAAGACGACCATCGGAACCCATCTAGCCCGCGCCCTGCAACTCGCCGGGGCCGATGTTCTGTTAGT
CGATTCCGATCCCCAGGGCAGTGCCCGCGATTGGGCGGCCGTGCGGGAAGATCAACCGCTAACCGTTGTC
GGCATCGACCGCCCGACGATTGACCGCGACGTGAAGGCCATCGGCCGGCGCGACTTCGTAGTGATCGACG
GAGCGCCCCAGGCGGCGGACTTGGCTGTGTCCGCGATCAAGGCAGCCGACTTCGTGCTGATTCCGGTGCA
GCCAAGCCCTTACGACATATGGGCCACCGCCGACCTGGTGGAGCTGGTTAAGCAGCGCATTGAGGTCACG
GATGGAAGGCTACAAGCGGCCTTTGTCGTGTCGCGGGCGATCAAAGGCACGCGCATCGGCGGTGAGGTTG
CCGAGGCGCTGGCCGGGTACGAGCTGCCCATTCTTGAGTCCCGTATCACGCAGCGCGTGAGCTACCCAGG
CACTGCCGCCGCCGGCACAACCGTTCTTGAATCAGAACCCGAGGGCGACGCTGCCCGCGAGGTCCAGGCG
CTGGCCGCTGAAATTAAATCAAAACTCATTTGAGTTAATGAGGTAAAGAGAAAATGAGCAAAAGCACAAA
CACGCTAAGTGCCGGCCGTCCGAGCGCACGCAGCAGCAAGGCTGCAACGTTGGCCAGCCTGGCAGACACG
CCAGCCATGAAGCGGGTCAACTTTCAGTTGCCGGCGGAGGATCACACCAAGCTGAAGATGTACGCGGTAC
GCCAAGGCAAGACCATTACCGAGCTGCTATCTGAATAGATCGCGCAGCTACCAGAGTAAATGAGCAAATG
AATAAATGAGTAGATGAATTTTAGCGGCTAAAGGAGGCGGCATGGAAAATCAAGAACAACCAGGCACCGA
CGCCGTGGAATGCCCCATGTGTGGAGGAACGGGCGGTTGGCCAGGCGTAAGCGGCTGGGTTGTCTGCCGG
CCCTGCAATGGCACTGGAACCCCCAAGCCCGAGGAATCGGCGTGACGGTCGCAAACCATCCGGCCCGGTA
CAAATCGGCGCGGCGCTGGGTGATGACCTGGTGGAGAAGTTGAAGGCCGCGCAGGCCGCCCAGCGGCAAC
GCATCGAGGCAGAAGCACGCCCCGGTGAATCGTGGCAAGCGGCCGCTGATCGAATCCGCAAAGAATCCCG
GCAACCGCCGGCAGCCGGTGCGCCGTCGATTAGGAAGCCGCCCAAGGGCGACGAGCAACCAGATTTTTTC
GTTCCGATGCTCTATGACGTGGGCACCCGCGATAGTCGCAGCATCATGGACGTGGCCGTTTTCCGTCTGT
CGAAGCGTGACCGACGAGCTGGCGAGGTGATCCGCTACGAGCTTCCAGACGGGCACGTAGAGGTTTCCGC
AGGGCCGGCCGGCATGGCCAGTGTGTGGGATTACGACCTGGTACTGATGGCGGTTTCCCATCTAACCGAA
TCCATGAACCGATACCGGGAAGGGAAGGGAGACAAGCCCGGCCGCGTGTTCCGTCCACACGTTGCGGACG
TACTCAAGTTCTGCCGGCGAGCCGATGGCGGAAAGCAGAAAGACGACCTGGTAGAAACCTGCATTCGGTT
AAACACCACGCACGTTGCCATGCAGCGTACGAAGAAGGCCAAGAACGGCCGCCTGGTGACGGTATCCGAG
GGTGAAGCCTTGATTAGCCGCTACAAGATCGTAAAGAGCGAAACCGGGCGGCCGGAGTACATCGAGATCG
AGCTAGCTGATTGGATGTACCGCGAGATCACAGAAGGCAAGAACCCGGACGTGCTGACGGTTCACCCCGA
TTACTTTTTGATCGATCCCGGCATCGGCCGTTTTCTCTACCGCCTGGCACGCCGCGCCGCAGGCAAGGCA
GAAGCCAGATGGTTGTTCAAGACGATCTACGAACGCAGTGGCAGCGCCGGAGAGTTCAAGAAGTTCTGTT
TCACCGTGCGCAAGCTGATCGGGTCAAATGACCTGCCGGAGTACGATTTGAAGGAGGAGGCGGGGCAGGC
TGGCCCGATCCTAGTCATGCGCTACCGCAACCTGATCGAGGGCGAAGCATCCGCCGGTTCCTAATGTACG
GAGCAGATGCTAGGGCAAATTGCCCTAGCAGGGGAAAAAGGTCGAAAAGGACTCTTTCCTGTGGATAGCA
CGTACATTGGGAACCCAAAGCCGTACATTGGGAACCGGAACCCGTACATTGGGAACCCAAAGCCGTACAT
TGGGAACCGGTCACACATGTAAGTGACTGATATAAAAGAGAAAAAAGGCGATTTTTCCGCCTAAAACTCT
TTAAAACTTATTAAAACTCTTAAAACCCGCCTGGCCTGTGCATAACTGTCTGGCCAGCGCACAGCCGAAG
AGCTGCAAAAAGCGCCTACCCTTCGGTCGCTGCGCTCCCTACGCCCCGCCGCTTCGCGTCGGCCTATCGC
GGCCGCTGGCCGCTCAAAAATGGCTGGCCTACGGCCAGGCAATCTACCAGGGCGCGGACAAGCCGCGCCG
TCGCCACTCGACCGCCGGCGCCCACATCAAGGCACCCTGCCTCGCGCGTTTCGGTGATGACGGTGAAAAC
CTCTGACACATGCAGCTCCCGGTGACGGTCACAGCTTGTCTGTAAGCGGATGCCGGGAGCAGACAAGCCC
GTCAGGGCGCGTCAGCGGGTGTTGGCGGGTGTCGGGGCGCAGCCATGACCCAGTCACGTAGCGATAGCGG
AGTGTATACTGGCTTAACTATGCGGCATCAGAGCAGATTGTACTGAGAGTGCACCATATGCGGTGTGAAA
TACCGCACAGATGCGTAAGGAGAAAATACCGCATCAGGCGCTCTTCCGCTTCCTCGCTCACTGACTCGCT
GCGCTCGGTCGTTCGGCTGCGGCGAGCGGTATCAGCTCACTCAAAGGCGGTAATACGGTTATCCACAGAA
TCAGGGGATAACGCAGGAAAGAACATGTGAGCAAAAGGCCAGCAAAAGGCCAGGAACCGTAAAAAGGCCG
CGTTGCTGGCGTTTTTCCATAGGCTCCGCCCCCCTGACGAGCATCACAAAAATCGACGCTCAAGTCAGAG
GTGGCGAAACCCGACAGGACTATAAAGATACCAGGCGTTTCCCCCTGGAAGCTCCCTCGTGCGCTCTCCT
GTTCCGACCCTGCCGCTTACCGGATACCTGTCCGCCTTTCTCCCTTCGGGAAGCGTGGCGCTTTCTCATA
GCTCACGCTGTAGGTATCTCAGTTCGGTGTAGGTCGTTCGCTCCAAGCTGGGCTGTGTGCACGAACCCCC
CGTTCAGCCCGACCGCTGCGCCTTATCCGGTAACTATCGTCTTGAGTCCAACCCGGTAAGACACGACTTA
TCGCCACTGGCAGCAGCCACTGGTAACAGGATTAGCAGAGCGAGGTATGTAGGCGGTGCTACAGAGTTCT
TGAAGTGGTGGCCTAACTACGGCTACACTAGAAGGACAGTATTTGGTATCTGCGCTCTGCTGAAGCCAGT
TACCTTCGGAAAAAGAGTTGGTAGCTCTTGATCCGGCAAACAAACCACCGCTGGTAGCGGTGGTTTTTTT
GTTTGCAAGCAGCAGATTACGCGCAGAAAAAAAGGATCTCAAGAAGATCCTTTGATCTTTTCTACGGGGT
CTGACGCTCAGTGGAACGAAAACTCACGTTAAGGGATTTTGGTCATGCATTCTAGGTGATTAGAAAAACT
CATCGAGCATCAAATGAAACTGCAATTTATTCATATCAGGATTATCAATACCATATTTTTGAAAAAGCCG
TTTCTGTAATGAAGGAGAAAACTCACCGAGGCAGTTCCATAGGATGGCAAGATCCTGGTATCGGTCTGCG
ATTCCGACTCGTCCAACATCAATACAACCTATTAATTTCCCCTCGTCAAAAATAAGGTTATCAAGTGAGA
AATCACCATGAGTGACGACTGAATCCGGTGAGAATGGCAAAAGTTTATGCATTTCTTTCCAGACTTGTTC
AACAGGCCAGCCATTACGCTCGTCATCAAAATCACTCGCATCAACCAAACCGTTATTCATTCGTGATTGC
GCCTGAGCGAGTCGAAATACGCGATCGCTGTTAAAAGGACAATTACAAACAGGAATCGAATGCAACCGGC
GCAGGAACACTGCCAGCGCATCAACAATATTTTCACCTGAATCAGGATATTCTTCTAATACCTGGAATGC
TGTTTTCCCTGGGATCGCAGTGGTGAGTAACCATGCATCATCAGGAGTACGGATAAAATGCTTGATGGTC
GGAAGAGGCATAAATTCCGTCAGCCAGTTTAGTCTGACCATCTCATCTGTAACATCATTGGCAACGCTAC
CTTTGCCATGTTTCAGAAACAACTCTGGCGCATCGGGCTTCCCATACAATCGGTAGATTGTCGCACCTGA
TTGCCCGACATTATCGCGAGCCCATTTATACCCATATAAATCAGCATCCATGTTGGAATTTAATCGCGGC
CTTGAGCAAGACGTTTCCCGTTGAATATGGCTCATAACAGAACTTATTATTTCCTTCCTCTTTTCTACAG
TATTTAAAGATACCCCAAGAAGCTAATTATAACAAGACGAACTCCAATTCACTGTTCCTTGCATTCTAAA
ACCTTAAATACCAGAAAACAGCTTTTTCAAAGTTGTTTTCAAAGTTGGCGTATAACATAGTATCGACGGA
GCCGATTTTGAAACCGCGGTGATCACAGGCAGCAACGCTCTGTCATCGTTACAATCAACATGCTACCCTC
CGCGAGATCATCCGTGTTTCAAACCCGGCAGCTTAGTTGCCGTTCTTCCGAATAGCATCGGTAACATGAG
CAAAGTCTGCCGCCTTACAACGGCTCTCCCGCTGACGCCGTCCCGGACTGATGGGCTGCCTGTATCGAGT
GGTGATTTTGTGCCGAGCTGCCGGTCGGGGAGCTGTTGGCTGGCTGGTGGCAGGATATATTGTGGTGTAA
ACATAACGAATTCGTCTCA
