Features (pLannotate 1.2.2; 12 found; start..end, strand, type, name):
    138..154     +  promoter       AtU6 promoter (fragment): consensus promoter from the three Arabidopsis U6 snRNA genes (Waibel and Filipowicz, 1990; Nekrasov et al., 2013)
    230..305     +  misc_RNA       gRNA scaffold: guide RNA scaffold for the Streptococcus pyogenes CRISPR/Cas9 system
    389..413     +  misc_feature   RB T-DNA repeat: right border repeat from nopaline C58 T-DNA
    753..1154    +  CDS            Y4CG_SINFN (fragment): Protein inferred from homology: Swiss-Prot protein existence level 3. From Sinorhizobium fredii (strain NBRC 101917 / NGR234).
   1714..2343    +  CDS            pVS1 StaA: stability protein from the Pseudomonas plasmid pVS1 (Heeb et al., 2000)
   2772..3845    +  CDS            pVS1 RepA: replication protein from the Pseudomonas plasmid pVS1 (Heeb et al., 2000)
   3911..4105    +  rep_origin     pVS1 oriV: origin of replication for the Pseudomonas plasmid pVS1 (Heeb et al., 2000)
   4308..4347    +  CDS            rop (fragment): Rop protein, which maintains plasmids at low copy number; rop
   4449..4589    +  misc_feature   bom: basis of mobility region from pBR322
   4775..5363    -  rep_origin     ori: high-copy-number ColE1/pMB1/pBR322/pUC origin of replication
   5451..6266    -  CDS            KanR: aminoglycoside phosphotransferase; aph(3')-Ia; confers resistance to kanamycin in bacteria or G418 (Geneticin®) in eukaryotes
   6699..6723    +  misc_feature   LB T-DNA repeat: left border repeat from nopaline C58 T-DNA
>Addgene plasmid #160621 | pDGB3 alpha1 U6-26:gRNA 4 (Pnos):2.1 aptamer (GB1724) | addgene full sequence | sequence record 322006 | Addgene NGS Result
GGAGCATCTTCATTCTTAAGATATGAAGATAATCTTCAAAAGGCCCCTGGGAATCTGAAAGAAGAGAAGC
AGGCCCATTTATATGGGAAAGAACAATAGTATTTCTTATATAGGCCCATTTAAGTTGAAAACAATCTTCA
AAAGTCCCACATCGCTTAGATAAGAAAACGAAGCTGAGTTTATATACAGCTAGAGTCGAAGTAGTGATTG
CCACTGAGCCGCGGGTTTCGTTTTAGAGCTAGAAATAGCAAGTTAAAATAAGGCTAGTCCGTTATCAACT
TGAAAAAGTGGCACCGAGTCGGTGCGGGAGCACATGAGGAATCACCCATGTGCGACTCCCACAGTCACTG
GGGAGTCTTCCCTTTTTTCGCTGTCATGAGACGAATTCTGACAGGATATATTGGCGGGTAAACCTAAGAG
AAAAGAGCGTTTATTAGAATAATCGGATATTTAAAAGGGCGTGAAAAGGTTTATCCGTTCGTCCATTTGT
ATGTGCATGCCAACCACAGGGTTCCCCTCGGGATCAAAGTACTTTGATCCAACCCCTCCGCTGCTATAGT
GCAGTCGGCTTCTGACGTTCAGTGCAGCCGTCATCTGAAAACGACATGTCGCACAAGTCCTAAGTTACGC
GACAGGCTGCCGCCCTGCCCTTTTCCTGGCGTTTTCTTGTCGCGTGTTTTAGTCGCATAAAGTAGAATAC
TTGCGACTAGAACCGGAGACATTACGCCATGAACAAGAGCGCCGCCGCTGGCCTGCTGGGCTATGCCCGC
GTCAGCACCGACGACCAGGACTTGACCAACCAACGGGCCGAACTGCACGCGGCCGGCTGCACCAAGCTGT
TTTCCGAGAAGATCACCGGCACCAGGCGCGACCGCCCGGAGCTGGCCAGGATGCTTGACCACCTACGCCC
TGGCGACGTTGTGACAGTGACCAGGCTAGACCGCCTGGCCCGCAGCACCCGCGACCTACTGGACATTGCC
GAGCGCATCCAGGAGGCCGGCGCGGGCCTGCGTAGCCTGGCAGAGCCGTGGGCCGACACCACCACGCCGG
CCGGCCGCATGGTGTTGACCGTGTTCGCCGGCATTGCCGAGTTCGAGCGTTCCCTAATCATCGACCGCAC
CCGGAGCGGGCGCGAGGCCGCCAAGGCCCGAGGCGTGAAGTTTGGCCCCCGCCCTACCCTCACCCCGGCA
CAGATCGCGCACGCCCGCGAGCTGATCGACCAGGAAGGCCGCACCGTGAAAGAGGCGGCTGCACTGCTTG
GCGTGCATCGCTCGACCCTGTACCGCGCACTTGAGCGCAGCGAGGAAGTGACGCCCACCGAGGCCAGGCG
GCGCGGTGCCTTCCGTGAGGACGCATTGACCGAGGCCGACGCCCTGGCGGCCGCCGAGAATGAACGCCAA
GAGGAACAAGCATGAAACCGCACCAGGACGGCCAGGACGAACCGTTTTTCATTACCGAAGAGATCGAGGC
GGAGATGATCGCGGCCGGGTACGTGTTCGAGCCGCCCGCGCACCTCTCAACCGTGCGGCTGCATGAAATC
CTGGCCGGTTTGTCTGATGCCAAGCTGGCGGCCTGGCCGGCCAGCTTGGCCGCTGAAGAAACCGAGCGCC
GCCGTCTAAAAAGGTGATGTGTATTTGAGTAAAACAGCTTGCGTCATGCGGTCGCTGCGTATATGATGCG
ATGAGTAAATAAACAAATACGCAAGGGGAACGCATGAAGGTTATCGCTGTACTTAACCAGAAAGGCGGGT
CAGGCAAGACGACCATCGCAACCCATCTAGCCCGCGCCCTGCAACTCGCCGGGGCCGATGTTCTGTTAGT
CGATTCCGATCCCCAGGGCAGTGCCCGCGATTGGGCGGCCGTGCGGGAAGATCAACCGCTAACCGTTGTC
GGCATCGACCGCCCGACGATTGACCGCGACGTGAAGGCCATCGGCCGGCGCGACTTCGTAGTGATCGACG
GAGCGCCCCAGGCGGCGGACTTGGCTGTGTCCGCGATCAAGGCAGCCGACTTCGTGCTGATTCCGGTGCA
GCCAAGCCCTTACGACATATGGGCCACCGCCGACCTGGTGGAGCTGGTTAAGCAGCGCATTGAGGTCACG
GATGGAAGGCTACAAGCGGCCTTTGTCGTGTCGCGGGCGATCAAAGGCACGCGCATCGGCGGTGAGGTTG
CCGAGGCGCTGGCCGGGTACGAGCTGCCCATTCTTGAGTCCCGTATCACGCAGCGCGTGAGCTACCCAGG
CACTGCCGCCGCCGGCACAACCGTTCTTGAATCAGAACCCGAGGGCGACGCTGCCCGCGAGGTCCAGGCG
CTGGCCGCTGAAATTAAATCAAAACTCATTTGAGTTAATGAGGTAAAGAGAAAATGAGCAAAAGCACAAA
CACGCTAAGTGCCGGCCGTCCGAGCGCACGCAGCAGCAAGGCTGCAACGTTGGCCAGCCTGGCAGACACG
CCAGCCATGAAGCGGGTCAACTTTCAGTTGCCGGCGGAGGATCACACCAAGCTGAAGATGTACGCGGTAC
GCCAAGGCAAGACCATTACCGAGCTGCTATCTGAATACATCGCGCAGCTACCAGAGTAAATGAGCAAATG
AATAAATGAGTAGATGAATTTTAGCGGCTAAAGGAGGCGGCATGGAAAATCAAGAACAACCAGGCACCGA
CGCCGTGGAATGCCCCATGTGTGGAGGAACGGGCGGTTGGCCAGGCGTAAGCGGCTGGGTTGCCTGCCGG
CCCTGCAATGGCACTGGAACCCCCAAGCCCGAGGAATCGGCGTGAGCGGTCGCAAACCATCCGGCCCGGT
ACAAATCGGCGCGGCGCTGGGTGATGACCTGGTGGAGAAGTTGAAGGCCGCGCAGGCCGCCCAGCGGCAA
CGCATCGAGGCAGAAGCACGCCCCGGTGAATCGTGGCAAGCGGCCGCTGATCGAATCCGCAAAGAATCCC
GGCAACCGCCGGCAGCCGGTGCGCCGTCGATTAGGAAGCCGCCCAAGGGCGACGAGCAACCAGATTTTTT
CGTTCCGATGCTCTATGACGTGGGCACCCGCGATAGTCGCAGCATCATGGACGTGGCCGTTTTCCGTCTG
TCGAAGCGTGACCGACGAGCTGGCGAGGTGATCCGCTACGAGCTTCCAGACGGGCACGTAGAGGTTTCCG
CAGGGCCGGCCGGCATGGCCAGTGTGTGGGATTACGACCTGGTACTGATGGCGGTTTCCCATCTAACCGA
ATCCATGAACCGATACCGGGAAGGGAAGGGAGACAAGCCCGGCCGCGTGTTCCGTCCACACGTTGCGGAC
GTACTCAAGTTCTGCCGGCGAGCCGATGGCGGAAAGCAGAAAGACGACCTGGTAGAAACCTGCATTCGGT
TAAACACCACGCACGTTGCCATGCAGCGTACGAAGAAGGCCAAGAACGGCCGCCTGGTGACGGTATCCGA
GGGTGAAGCCTTGATTAGCCGCTACAAGATCGTAAAGAGCGAAACCGGGCGGCCGGAGTACATCGAGATC
GAGCTAGCTGATTGGATGTACCGCGAGATCACAGAAGGCAAGAACCCGGACGTGCTGACGGTTCACCCCG
ATTACTTTTTGATCGATCCCGGCATCGGCCGTTTTCTCTACCGCCTGGCACGCCGCGCCGCAGGCAAGGC
AGAAGCCAGATGGTTGTTCAAGACGATCTACGAACGCAGTGGCAGCGCCGGAGAGTTCAAGAAGTTCTGT
TTCACCGTGCGCAAGCTGATCGGGTCAAATGACCTGCCGGAGTACGATTTGAAGGAGGAGGCGGGGCAGG
CTGGCCCGATCCTAGTCATGCGCTACCGCAACCTGATCGAGGGCGAAGCATCCGCCGGTTCCTAATGTAC
GGAGCAGATGCTAGGGCAAATTGCCCTAGCAGGGGAAAAAGGTCGAAAAGGACTCTTTCCTGTGGATAGC
ACGTACATTGGGAACCCAAAGCCGTACATTGGGAACCGGAACCCGTACATTGGGAACCCAAAGCCGTACA
TTGGGAACCGGTCACACATGTAAGTGACTGATATAAAAGAGAAAAAAGGCGATTTTTCCGCCTAAAACTC
TTTAAAACTTATTAAAACTCTTAAAACCCGCCTGGCCTGTGCATAACTGTCTGGCCAGCGCACAGCCGAA
GAGCTGCAAAAAGCGCCTACCCTTCGGTCGCTGCGCTCCCTACGCCCCGCCGCTTCGCGTCGGCCTATCG
CGGCCGCTGGCCGCTCAAAAATGGCTGGCCTACGGCCAGGCAATCTACCAGGGCGCGGACAAGCCGCGCC
GTCGCCACTCGACCGCCGGCGCCCACATCAAGGCACCCTGCCTCGCGCGTTTCGGTGATGACGGTGAAAA
CCTCTGACACATGCAGCTCCCGGTGACGGTCACAGCTTGTCTGTAAGCGGATGCCGGGAGCAGACAAGCC
CGTCAGGGCGCGTCAGCGGGTGTTGGCGGGTGTCGGGGCGCAGCCATGACCCAGTCACGTAGCGATAGCG
GAGTGTATACTGGCTTAACTATGCGGCATCAGAGCAGATTGTACTGAGAGTGCACCATATGCGGTGTGAA
ATACCGCACAGATGCGTAAGGAGAAAATACCGCATCAGGCGCTCTTCCGCTTCCTCGCTCACTGACTCGC
TGCGCTCGGTCGTTCGGCTGCGGCGAGCGGTATCAGCTCACTCAAAGGCGGTAATACGGTTATCCACAGA
ATCAGGGGATAACGCAGGAAAGAACATGTGAGCAAAAGGCCAGCAAAAGGCCAGGAACCGTAAAAAGGCC
GCGTTGCTGGCGTTTTTCCATAGGCTCCGCCCCCCTGACGAGCATCACAAAAATCGACGCTCAAGTCAGA
GGTGGCGAAACCCGACAGGACTATAAAGATACCAGGCGTTTCCCCCTGGAAGCTCCCTCGTGCGCTCTCC
TGTTCCGACCCTGCCGCTTACCGGATACCTGTCCGCCTTTCTCCCTTCGGGAAGCGTGGCGCTTTCTCAT
AGCTCACGCTGTAGGTATCTCAGTTCGGTGTAGGTCGTTCGCTCCAAGCTGGGCTGTGTGCACGAACCCC
CCGTTCAGCCCGACCGCTGCGCCTTATCCGGTAACTATCGTCTTGAGTCCAACCCGGTAAGACACGACTT
ATCGCCACTGGCAGCAGCCACTGGTAACAGGATTAGCAGAGCGAGGTATGTAGGCGGTGCTACAGAGTTC
TTGAAGTGGTGGCCTAACTACGGCTACACTAGAAGGACAGTATTTGGTATCTGCGCTCTGCTGAAGCCAG
TTACCTTCGGAAAAAGAGTTGGTAGCTCTTGATCCGGCAAACAAACCACCGCTGGTAGCGGTGGTTTTTT
TGTTTGCAAGCAGCAGATTACGCGCAGAAAAAAAGGATCTCAAGAAGATCCTTTGATCTTTTCTACGGGG
TCTGACGCTCAGTGGAACGAAAACTCACGTTAAGGGATTTTGGTCATGCATTCTAGGTGATTAGAAAAAC
TCATCGAGCATCAAATGAAACTGCAATTTATTCATATCAGGATTATCAATACCATATTTTTGAAAAAGCC
GTTTCTGTAATGAAGGAGAAAACTCACCGAGGCAGTTCCATAGGATGGCAAGATCCTGGTATCGGTCTGC
GATTCCGACTCGTCCAACATCAATACAACCTATTAATTTCCCCTCGTCAAAAATAAGGTTATCAAGTGAG
AAATCACCATGAGTGACGACTGAATCCGGTGAGAATGGCAAAAGTTTATGCATTTCTTTCCAGACTTGTT
CAACAGGCCAGCCATTACGCTCGTCATCAAAATCACTCGCATCAACCAAACCGTTATTCATTCGTGATTG
CGCCTGAGCGAGTCGAAATACGCGATCGCTGTTAAAAGGACAATTACAAACAGGAATCGAATGCAACCGG
CGCAGGAACACTGCCAGCGCATCAACAATATTTTCACCTGAATCAGGATATTCTTCTAATACCTGGAATG
CTGTTTTCCCTGGGATCGCAGTGGTGAGTAACCATGCATCATCAGGAGTACGGATAAAATGCTTGATGGT
CGGAAGAGGCATAAATTCCGTCAGCCAGTTTAGTCTGACCATCTCATCTGTAACATCATTGGCAACGCTA
CCTTTGCCATGTTTCAGAAACAACTCTGGCGCATCGGGCTTCCCATACAATCGGTAGATTGTCGCACCTG
ATTGCCCGACATTATCGCGAGCCCATTTATACCCATATAAATCAGCATCCATGTTGGAATTTAATCGCGG
CCTTGAGCAAGACGTTTCCCGTTGAATATGGCTCATAACAGAACTTATTATTTCCTTCCTCTTTTCTACA
GTATTTAAAGATACCCCAAGAAGCTAATTATAACAAGACGAACTCCAATTCACTGTTCCTTGCATTCTAA
AACCTTAAATACCAGAAAACAGCTTTTTCAAAGTTGTTTTCAAAGTTGGCGTATAACATAGTATCGACGG
AGCCGATTTTGAAACCGCGGTGATCACAGGCAGCAACGCTCTGTCATCGTTACAATCAACATGCTACCCT
CCGCGAGATCATCCGTGTTTCAAACCCGGCAGCTTAGTTGCCGTTCTTCCGAATAGCATCGGTAACATGA
GCAAAGTCTGCCGCCTTACAACGGCTCTCCCGCTGACGCCGTCCCGGACTGATGGGCTGCCTGTATCGAG
TGGTGATTTTGTGCCGAGCTGCCGGTCGGGGAGCTGTTGGCTGGCTGGTGGCAGGATATATTGTGGTGTA
AACATAACGAATTCGTCTCA
